Addgene plasmid #25524: ARL6
Purpose: Bacterial expression for structure determination; may not be full ORF
Depositing lab: Cheryl Arrowsmith. Depositing organization: University of Toronto.
Backbone
  Vector backbone: pET28a-LIC
  Backbone manufacturer: SGC
  Backbone size w/o insert (bp): 7328
  Vector type: Bacterial Expression
Growth in bacteria
  Bacterial resistance: Kanamycin, 50 μg/mL
  Growth temperature: 37°C
  Growth strain: DH5alpha
  Copy number: Low Copy
Gene/Insert
  Gene/Insert name: ARL6 (alt names: PDB: 2H57; ADP-ribosylation factor-like 6; BBS3, MGC32934)
  Species: H. sapiens (human)
  Insert size (bp): 513
  GenBank ID: BC024239
  Entrez Gene: ARL6 (a.k.a. BBS3, RP55)
  Tag / fusion protein: His (N terminal on insert)
  Cloning method: Restriction Enzyme
  Sequencing primers: 5′ T7; 3′ T7-term
Terms and licenses: Academic/Nonprofit Terms; Industry Terms: Not Available to Industry
Depositor comments: PDB: 2H57 http://www.thesgc.org/structures/2H57/
How to cite: ARL6 was a gift from Cheryl Arrowsmith (Addgene plasmid # 25524 ; http://n2t.net/addgene:25524 ; RRID:Addgene_25524)
