[The description below was written by a language model from this plasmid's Addgene catalogue record.]
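Description:
ARL6 is a bacterial expression plasmid built on the pET28a-LIC backbone, a ligation-independent-cloning derivative of pET28a from a structural genomics group. The backbone is listed as 7328 bp without insert. The plasmid is propagated in E. coli under kanamycin selection and is recorded as low copy. No feature table accompanies the record, so the origin of replication and individual regulatory elements are not itemised. The listed sequencing primers (T7 forward and T7 terminator) are consistent with the usual pET arrangement, in which the insert sits between a T7 promoter and T7 terminator and is expressed in host strains that supply T7 RNA polymerase.

The insert is a 513 bp fragment of human ARL6 (ADP-ribosylation factor-like 6, also known as BBS3 or RP55), derived from a referenced GenBank cDNA clone. ARL6 is a small Arf-like GTPase, and its alternative names reflect its links to Bardet-Biedl syndrome and retinitis pigmentosa. The protein carries an N-terminal His tag, which allows purification by immobilised metal affinity chromatography. The record cautions that the insert may not represent the full open reading frame, as is common for constructs trimmed to a domain that behaves well in crystallisation. The exact residue boundaries are not given.

The stated purpose is recombinant protein production in bacteria for structure determination, and the depositor links the construct to a deposited Protein Data Bank structure of ARL6. It suits the preparation of purified ARL6 for crystallography or for biochemical and biophysical assays. The cloning method is catalogued as restriction enzyme, despite the LIC-type backbone.
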