>Addgene plasmid #25524 | ARL6 | depositor partial sequence | sequence record 11928 | Author sequence
AAGGAGGTTCATGTTTTGTGCCTTGGGCTAGATAATAGTGGCAAAACGACGATCATTAACAAACTTAAAC
CTTCAAATGCTCAATCTCAAAATATCCTTCCAACAATAGGATTCAGCATAGAGAAATTCAAATCATCCAG
TTTGTCATTTACAGTGTTTGACATGTCAGGTCAAGGAAGATACAGAAATCTCTGGGAACACTATTATAAA
GAAGGCCAAGCTATTATTTTTGTCATTGATAGTAGTGATAGATTAAGAATGGTTGTGGCCAAAGAAGAAC
TCGATACTCTTCTGAATCATCCAGATATTAAACACCGTCGAATTCCAATCTTATTCTTTGCAAATAAAAT
GGATCTTAGAGATGCAGTGACATCTGTAAAAGTGTCTCAGTTGCTGTGTTTAGAGAACATCAAAGATAAA
CCCTGGCATATTTGTGCTAGTGATGCCATAAAAGGAGAAGGCTTGCAAGAAGGTGTAGACTGGCTTCAAG
ATCAGATCCAGACTGTGAAGACA
