>Addgene plasmid #25524 | ARL6 | addgene partial sequence | sequence record 31507 | 25524 with LacI-R
ACCCTGATTGACTCTCTTCCGGGCGCTATCATGCCATACCGCGAAAGGTTTTGCGCCATTCGATGGTGTC
CGGGATCTCGACGCTCTCCCTTATGCGACTCCTGCATTAGGAAGCAGCCCAGTAGTAGGTTGAGGCCGTT
GAGCACCGCCGCCGCAAGGAATGGTGCATGCAAGGAGATGGCGCCCAACAGTCCCCCGGCCACGGGGCCT
GCCACCATACCCACGCCGAAACAAGCGCTCATGAGCCCGAAGTGGCGAGCCCGATCTTCCCCATCGGTGA
TGTCGGCGATATAGGCGCCAGCAACCGCACCTGTGGCGCCGGTGATGCCGGCCACGATGCGTCCGGCGTA
GAGGATCGAGATCTCGATCCCGCGAAATTAATACGACTCACTATAGGGGAATTGTGAGCGGATAACAATT
CCCCTCTAGAAATAATTTTGTTTAACTTTAAGAAGGAGATATACCATGGGCAGCAGCCATCATCATCATC
ATCACAGCAGCGGCCTGGTTCCGCGTGGTAGTAAGGAGGTTCATGTTTTGTGCCTTGGGCTAGATAATAG
TGGCAAAACGACGATCATTAACAAACTTAAACCTTCAAATGCTCAATCTCAAAATATCCTTCCAACAATA
GGATTCAGCATAGAGAAATTCAAATCATCCAGTTTGTCATTTACAGTGTTTGACATGTCAGGTCAAGGAA
GATACAGAAATCTCTGGGAACACTATTATAAAGAAGGCCAAGCTATTATTTTTGTCATTGATAGTAGTGA
TAGATAAGATGTTG
